Addgene plasmid #249016: pKlab240-pcDNA3-BRCA1(1314-end)-Y1845D-V5-3xFLAG
Purpose: This plasmid expresses the C-terminally 3x-FLAG tagged BRCT domain that contains the Y1845D mutation
Depositing lab: Georgios Karras. Depositing organization: University of Texas MD Anderson Cancer Center. Publication: Protein-folding chaperones predict structure-function relationships and cancer risk in BRCA1 mutation carriers. Gracia B, Montes P, Gutierrez AM, Arun B, Karras GI. Cell Rep. 2024 Feb 27;43(2):113803. doi: 10.1016/j.celrep.2024.113803. Epub 2024 Feb 17. PubMed 38368609.
Backbone
  Vector backbone: pcDNA3.1
  Vector type: Mammalian Expression
  Selectable markers: Hygromycin
Growth in bacteria
  Bacterial resistance: Ampicillin, 100 μg/mL
  Growth temperature: 37°C
  Growth strain: DH5alpha
  Copy number: High Copy
Gene/Insert
  Gene/Insert name: BRCA1(1314aa-end)
  Species: H. sapiens (human)
  Mutation: Y1845D
  Entrez Gene: BRCA1 (a.k.a. BRCAI, BRCC1, BROVCA1, FANCS, IRIS, PNCA4, PPP1R53, PSCP, RNF53)
  Promoter: CMV Promoter
  Tag / fusion protein: 3x-FLAG-V5 (C terminal on insert)
  Cloning method: Gateway Cloning
Terms and licenses: Academic/Nonprofit Terms; Industry Terms: Not Available to Industry
How to cite: pKlab240-pcDNA3-BRCA1(1314-end)-Y1845D-V5-3xFLAG was a gift from Georgios Karras (Addgene plasmid # 249016 ; http://n2t.net/addgene:249016 ; RRID:Addgene_249016)
