[The description below was written by a language model from this plasmid's Addgene catalogue record and pLannotate feature annotations shown in this document.]
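Description:
pKlab240-pcDNA3-BRCA1(1314-end)-Y1845D-V5-3xFLAG is a mammalian expression plasmid built on a pcDNA3.1-type backbone, about 7.4 kb in the sequenced record. In E. coli it is maintained through a high-copy ColE1/pUC origin and selected with ampicillin via the β-lactamase gene. An f1 origin is also present. For selection in mammalian cells, an SV40 early promoter drives a hygromycin resistance gene terminated by the SV40 polyadenylation signal. Short annotated fragments such as ble, lacI, the lac promoter/operator and a truncated HIV-1 LTR match appear to be backbone remnants rather than functional parts.

The payload is a C-terminal portion of human BRCA1, from residue 1314 to the end of the protein, which includes the BRCT domain region and carries the Y1845D substitution. The fragment was introduced by Gateway cloning and is flanked by attB1 and attB2 sites. Expression is driven by the CMV immediate-early enhancer and promoter and terminated by the bovine growth hormone polyadenylation signal. A T7 promoter lies upstream of the insert. Downstream of attB2, the reading frame continues into a V5 epitope followed by a 3xFLAG tag, so the protein is tagged at its C terminus for detection or immunoprecipitation with standard antibodies.

The stated purpose is expression of the tagged, Y1845D-mutant BRCT-containing fragment in mammalian cells. The associated publication concerns how protein-folding chaperones relate to the structure-function effects and cancer risk of BRCA1 variants, so the construct is presumably used to examine this mutant's behaviour in that context, although the record does not describe specific assays.
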