Features (pLannotate 1.2.2; 24 found; start..end, strand, type, name):
     28..80      -  misc_feature   bom (fragment): basis of mobility region from pBR322
    235..614     +  enhancer       CMV enhancer: human cytomegalovirus immediate early enhancer
    615..818     +  promoter       CMV promoter: human cytomegalovirus (CMV) immediate early promoter
    814..847     +  LTR            5' LTR (truncated) (fragment): truncated 5' long terminal repeat (LTR) from HIV-1
    863..881     +  promoter       T7 promoter: promoter for bacteriophage T7 RNA polymerase
    970..987     +  protein_bind   attB1 (fragment): mutant version of attB; core recombination site for the Gateway® BP reaction BP Clonase™
    996..2645    +  CDS            BRCA1 (fragment): BRCA1_HUMAN - Also known as RNF53. Experimental evidence at protein level: Swiss-Prot protein existence level 1. E3 ubiquitin-protein ligase that specifically mediates the formation of 'Lys-6'-linked polyubiquitin chains and plays a central role in DNA repair by facilitating cellular responses to DNA damage (PubMed:12890688, PubMed:14976165, PubMed:16818604, PubMed:17525340, PubMed:12887909, PubMed:10500182, PubMed:19261748). It is unclear whether it also mediates the formation of other types of polyubiquitin chains (PubMed:12890688). The BRCA1-BARD1 heterodimer coordinates a diverse range of
   2647..2671    -  protein_bind   attB2: mutant version of attB; recombination site for the Gateway® BP reaction BP Clonase™
   2673..2713    +  CDS            V5 tag (fragment): epitope tag from simian virus 5
   2733..2798    +  CDS            3xFLAG: three tandem FLAG® epitope tags, followed by an enterokinase cleavage site
   2848..2959    +  polyA_signal   bGH poly(A) signal: bovine growth hormone polyadenylation signal
   3066..3087    +  promoter       SV40 promoter (fragment): SV40 enhancer and early promoter
   3108..3536    +  rep_origin     f1 ori (sequence partly withheld): f1 bacteriophage origin of replication; arrow indicates direction of (+) strand synthesis
   3550..3879    +  promoter       SV40 promoter: SV40 enhancer and early promoter
   3928..4953    +  CDS            HygR: aminoglycoside phosphotransferase from E. coli; aph(4)-Ia; confers resistance to hygromycin
   4963..5088    +  CDS            ble (fragment): BLE_KLEPN - Experimental evidence at protein level: Swiss-Prot protein existence level 1. Binding protein with a strong affinity to the bleomycin family of antibiotics. Binds to CL990; an antimitotic-antibiotic compound. From Klebsiella pneumoniae.
   5083..5204    +  polyA_signal   SV40 poly(A) signal: SV40 polyadenylation signal
   5277..5293    -  protein_bind   lac operator: The lac repressor binds to the lac operator to inhibit transcription in E. coli. This inhibition can be relieved by adding lactose or isopropyl-β-D-thiogalactopyranoside (IPTG). lac repressor encoded by lacI
   5301..5331    -  promoter       lac promoter: promoter for the E. coli lac operon
   5346..5367    -  protein_bind   CAP binding site: CAP binding activates transcription in the presence of cAMP. E. coli catabolite activator protein
   5380..5472    -  CDS            lacI (fragment): lac repressor; lacI; The lac repressor binds to the lac operator to inhibit transcription in E. coli. This inhibition can be relieved by adding lactose or isopropyl-β-D-thiogalactopyranoside (IPTG).
   5655..6243    -  rep_origin     ori: high-copy-number ColE1/pMB1/pBR322/pUC origin of replication
   6414..7274    -  CDS            AmpR: β-lactamase; bla; confers resistance to ampicillin, carbenicillin, and related antibiotics
   7275..7379    -  promoter       AmpR promoter: bla
>Addgene plasmid #249016 | pKlab240-pcDNA3-BRCA1(1314-end)-Y1845D-V5-3xFLAG | addgene full sequence | sequence record 495720 | Addgene NGS Result
GACGGATCGGGAGATCTCCCGATCCCCTATGGTGCACTCTCAGTACAATCTGCTCTGATGCCGCATAGTT
AAGCCAGTATCTGCTCCCTGCTTGTGTGTTGGAGGTCGCTGAGTAGTGCGCGAGCAAAATTTAAGCTACA
ACAAGGCAAGGCTTGACCGACAATTGCATGAAGAATCTGCTTAGGGTTAGGCGTTTTGCGCTGCTTCGCG
ATGTACGGGCCAGATATACGCGTTGACATTGATTATTGACTAGTTATTAATAGTAATCAATTACGGGGTC
ATTAGTTCATAGCCCATATATGGAGTTCCGCGTTACATAACTTACGGTAAATGGCCCGCCTGGCTGACCG
CCCAACGACCCCCGCCCATTGACGTCAATAATGACGTATGTTCCCATAGTAACGCCAATAGGGACTTTCC
ATTGACGTCAATGGGTGGAGTATTTACGGTAAACTGCCCACTTGGCAGTACATCAAGTGTATCATATGCC
AAGTACGCCCCCTATTGACGTCAATGACGGTAAATGGCCCGCCTGGCATTATGCCCAGTACATGACCTTA
TGGGACTTTCCTACTTGGCAGTACATCTACGTATTAGTCATCGCTATTACCATGGTGATGCGGTTTTGGC
AGTACATCAATGGGCGTGGATAGCGGTTTGACTCACGGGGATTTCCAAGTCTCCACCCCATTGACGTCAA
TGGGAGTTTGTTTTGGCACCAAAATCAACGGGACTTTCCAAAATGTCGTAACAACTCCGCCCCATTGACG
CAAATGGGCGGTAGGCGTGTACGGTGGGAGGTCTATATAAGCAGAGCTCTCTGGCTAACTAGAGAACCCA
CTGCTTACTGGCTTATCGAAATTAATACGACTCACTATAGGGAGACCCAAGCTGGCTAGCGTTTAAACTT
AAGCTTGGTACCGAGCTCGGATCCACTAGTCCAGTGTGGTGGAATTCTGCAGATATCAACAAGTTTGTAC
AAAAAAGTTGGCATGGATCCTTTCTTGATTGGTTCTTCCAAACAAATGAGGCATCAGTCTGAAAGCCAGG
GAGTTGGTCTGAGTGACAAGGAATTGGTTTCAGATGATGAAGAAAGAGGAACGGGCTTGGAAGAAAATAA
TCAAGAAGAGCAAAGCATGGATTCAAACTTAGGTGAAGCAGCATCTGGGTGTGAGAGTGAAACAAGCGTC
TCTGAAGACTGCTCAGGGCTATCCTCTCAGAGTGACATTTTAACCACTCAGCAGAGGGATACCATGCAAC
ATAACCTGATAAAGCTCCAGCAGGAAATGGCTGAACTAGAAGCTGTGTTAGAACAGCATGGGAGCCAGCC
TTCTAACAGCTACCCTTCCATCATAAGTGACTCCTCTGCCCTTGAGGACCTGCGAAATCCAGAACAAAGC
ACATCAGAAAAAGCAGTATTAACTTCACAGAAAAGTAGTGAATACCCTATAAGCCAGAATCCAGAAGGCC
TTTCTGCTGACAAGTTTGAGGTGTCTGCAGATAGTTCTACCAGTAAAAATAAAGAACCAGGAGTGGAAAG
GTCATCCCCTTCTAAATGCCCATCATTAGATGATAGGTGGTACATGCACAGTTGCTCTGGGAGTCTTCAG
AATAGAAACTACCCATCTCAAGAGGAGCTCATTAAGGTTGTTGATGTGGAGGAGCAACAGCTGGAAGAGT
CTGGGCCACACGATTTGACGGAAACATCTTACTTGCCAAGGCAAGATCTAGAGGGAACCCCTTACCTGGA
ATCTGGAATCAGCCTCTTCTCTGATGACCCTGAATCTGATCCTTCTGAAGACAGAGCCCCAGAGTCAGCT
CGTGTTGGCAACATACCATCTTCAACCTCTGCATTGAAAGTTCCCCAATTGAAAGTTGCAGAATCTGCCC
AGGGTCCAGCTGCTGCTCATACTACTGATACTGCTGGGTATAATGCAATGGAAGAAAGTGTGAGCAGGGA
GAAGCCAGAATTGACAGCTTCAACAGAAAGGGTCAACAAAAGAATGTCCATGGTGGTGTCTGGCCTGACC
CCAGAAGAATTTATGCTCGTGTACAAGTTTGCCAGAAAACACCACATCACTTTAACTAATCTAATTACTG
AAGAGACTACTCATGTTGTTATGAAAACAGATGCTGAGTTTGTGTGTGAACGGACACTGAAATATTTTCT
AGGAATTGCGGGAGGAAAATGGGTAGTTAGCTATTTCTGGGTGACCCAGTCTATTAAAGAAAGAAAAATG
CTGAATGAGCATGATTTTGAAGTCAGAGGAGATGTGGTCAATGGAAGAAACCACCAAGGTCCAAAGCGAG
CAAGAGAATCCCAGGACAGAAAGATCTTCAGGGGGCTAGAAATCTGTTGCTATGGGCCCTTCACCAACAT
GCCCACAGATCAACTGGAATGGATGGTACAGCTGTGTGGTGCTTCTGTGGTGAAGGAGCTTTCATCATTC
ACCCTTGGCACAGGTGTCCACCCAATTGTGGTTGTGCAGCCAGATGCCTGGACAGAGGACAATGGCTTCC
ATGCAATTGGGCAGATGTGTGAGGCACCTGTGGTGACCCGAGAGTGGGTGTTGGACAGTGTAGCACTCGA
TCAGTGCCAGGAGCTGGACACCTACCTGATACCCCAGATCCCCCACAGCCACTACTACCCAACTTTCTTG
TACAAAGTGGTTGGTAAGCCTATCCCTAACCCTCTCCTCGGTCTCGATTCTACAGGCTCGGGCTCGACCT
CGGACTACAAAGACCATGACGGTGATTATAAAGATCATGACATCGACTACAAGGATGACGATGACAAGTG
ATAACTCGAGTCTAGAGGGCCCGTTTAAACCCGCTGATCAGCCTCGACTGTGCCTTCTAGTTGCCAGCCA
TCTGTTGTTTGCCCCTCCCCCGTGCCTTCCTTGACCCTGGAAGGTGCCACTCCCACTGTCCTTTCCTAAT
AAAATGAGGAAATTGCATCGCATTGTCTGAGTAGGTGTCATTCTATTCTGGGGGGTGGGGTGGGGCAGGA
CAGCAAGGGGAAGACAATAGCAGGCATGCTGGGGATGCGGTGGGCTCTATGGCTTCTGAGGCGGAAAGAA
CCAGCTGGGGCTCTAGGGGGTATCCCC
[124 nt withheld, positions 3108-3231]
C
[91 nt withheld, positions 3233-3323]
A
[49 nt withheld, positions 3325-3373]
CCTTTGACGTTGGAGTCCACGTTCTTT
[37 nt withheld, positions 3401-3437]
ACCCTATCTCGGTCTATTCTTTTGATTTATAAGGGATTTTGCCGATTTCGGCCTATTGGTTAAAAAATGA
GCTGATTTAACAAAAATTTAACGCGAATTAATTCTGTGGAATGTGTGTCAGTTAGGGTGTGGAAAGTCCC
CAGGCTCCCCAGCAGGCAGAAGTATGCAAAGCATGCATCTCAATTAGTCAGCAACCAGGTGTGGAAAGTC
CCCAGGCTCCCCAGCAGGCAGAAGTATGCAAAGCATGCATCTCAATTAGTCAGCAACCATAGTCCCGCCC
CTAACTCCGCCCATCCCGCCCCTAACTCCGCCCAGTTCCGCCCATTCTCCGCCCCATGGCTGACTAATTT
TTTTTATTTATGCAGAGGCCGAGGCCGCCTCTGCCTCTGAGCTATTCCAGAAGTAGTGAGGAGGCTTTTT
TGGAGGCCTAGGCTTTTGCAAAAAGCTCCCGGGAGCTTGTATATCCATTTTCGGATCTGATCAGCACGTG
ATGAAAAAGCCTGAACTCACCGCGACGTCTGTCGAGAAGTTTCTGATCGAAAAGTTCGACAGCGTCTCCG
ACCTGATGCAGCTCTCGGAGGGCGAAGAATCTCGTGCTTTCAGCTTCGATGTAGGAGGGCGTGGATATGT
CCTGCGGGTAAATAGCTGCGCCGATGGTTTCTACAAAGATCGTTATGTTTATCGGCACTTTGCATCGGCC
GCGCTCCCGATTCCGGAAGTGCTTGACATTGGGGAATTCAGCGAGAGCCTGACCTATTGCATCTCCCGCC
GTGCACAGGGTGTCACGTTGCAAGACCTGCCTGAAACCGAACTGCCCGCTGTTCTGCAGCCGGTCGCGGA
GGCCATGGATGCGATCGCTGCGGCCGATCTTAGCCAGACGAGCGGGTTCGGCCCATTCGGACCGCAAGGA
ATCGGTCAATACACTACATGGCGTGATTTCATATGCGCGATTGCTGATCCCCATGTGTATCACTGGCAAA
CTGTGATGGACGACACCGTCAGTGCGTCCGTCGCGCAGGCTCTCGATGAGCTGATGCTTTGGGCCGAGGA
CTGCCCCGAAGTCCGGCACCTCGTGCACGCGGATTTCGGCTCCAACAATGTCCTGACGGACAATGGCCGC
ATAACAGCGGTCATTGACTGGAGCGAGGCGATGTTCGGGGATTCCCAATACGAGGTCGCCAACATCTTCT
TCTGGAGGCCGTGGTTGGCTTGTATGGAGCAGCAGACGCGCTACTTCGAGCGGAGGCATCCGGAGCTTGC
AGGATCGCCGCGGCTCCGGGCGTATATGCTCCGCATTGGTCTTGACCAACTCTATCAGAGCTTGGTTGAC
GGCAATTTCGATGATGCAGCTTGGGCGCAGGGTCGATGCGACGCAATCGTCCGATCCGGAGCCGGGACTG
TCGGGCGTACACAAATCGCCCGCAGAAGCGCGGCCGTCTGGACCGATGGCTGTGTAGAAGTACTCGCCGA
TAGTGGAAACCGACGCCCCAGCACTCGTCCGAGGGCAAAGGAATAGCACGTGCTACGAGATTTCGATTCC
ACCGCCGCCTTCTATGAAAGGTTGGGCTTCGGAATCGTTTTCCGGGACGCCGGCTGGATGATCCTCCAGC
GCGGGGATCTCATGCTGGAGTTCTTCGCCCACCCCAACTTGTTTATTGCAGCTTATAATGGTTACAAATA
AAGCAATAGCATCACAAATTTCACAAATAAAGCATTTTTTTCACTGCATTCTAGTTGTGGTTTGTCCAAA
CTCATCAATGTATCTTATCATGTCTGTATACCGTCGACCTCTAGCTAGAGCTTGGCGTAATCATGGTCAT
AGCTGTTTCCTGTGTGAAATTGTTATCCGCTCACAATTCCACACAACATACGAGCCGGAAGCATAAAGTG
TAAAGCCTGGGGTGCCTAATGAGTGAGCTAACTCACATTAATTGCGTTGCGCTCACTGCCCGCTTTCCAG
TCGGGAAACCTGTCGTGCCAGCTGCATTAATGAATCGGCCAACGCGCGGGGAGAGGCGGTTTGCGTATTG
GGCGCTCTTCCGCTTCCTCGCTCACTGACTCGCTGCGCTCGGTCGTTCGGCTGCGGCGAGCGGTATCAGC
TCACTCAAAGGCGGTAATACGGTTATCCACAGAATCAGGGGATAACGCAGGAAAGAACATGTGAGCAAAA
GGCCAGCAAAAGGCCAGGAACCGTAAAAAGGCCGCGTTGCTGGCGTTTTTCCATAGGCTCCGCCCCCCTG
ACGAGCATCACAAAAATCGACGCTCAAGTCAGAGGTGGCGAAACCCGACAGGACTATAAAGATACCAGGC
GTTTCCCCCTGGAAGCTCCCTCGTGCGCTCTCCTGTTCCGACCCTGCCGCTTACCGGATACCTGTCCGCC
TTTCTCCCTTCGGGAAGCGTGGCGCTTTCTCATAGCTCACGCTGTAGGTATCTCAGTTCGGTGTAGGTCG
TTCGCTCCAAGCTGGGCTGTGTGCACGAACCCCCCGTTCAGCCCGACCGCTGCGCCTTATCCGGTAACTA
TCGTCTTGAGTCCAACCCGGTAAGACACGACTTATCGCCACTGGCAGCAGCCACTGGTAACAGGATTAGC
AGAGCGAGGTATGTAGGCGGTGCTACAGAGTTCTTGAAGTGGTGGCCTAACTACGGCTACACTAGAAGAA
CAGTATTTGGTATCTGCGCTCTGCTGAAGCCAGTTACCTTCGGAAAAAGAGTTGGTAGCTCTTGATCCGG
CAAACAAACCACCGCTGGTAGCGGTGGTTTTTTTGTTTGCAAGCAGCAGATTACGCGCAGAAAAAAAGGA
TCTCAAGAAGATCCTTTGATCTTTTCTACGGGGTCTGACGCTCAGTGGAACGAAAACTCACGTTAAGGGA
TTTTGGTCATGAGATTATCAAAAAGGATCTTCACCTAGATCCTTTTAAATTAAAAATGAAGTTTTAAATC
AATCTAAAGTATATATGAGTAAACTTGGTCTGACAGTTACCAATGCTTAATCAGTGAGGCACCTATCTCA
GCGATCTGTCTATTTCGTTCATCCATAGTTGCCTGACTCCCCGTCGTGTAGATAACTACGATACGGGAGG
GCTTACCATCTGGCCCCAGTGCTGCAATGATACCGCGAGACCCACGCTCACCGGCTCCAGATTTATCAGC
AATAAACCAGCCAGCCGGAAGGGCCGAGCGCAGAAGTGGTCCTGCAACTTTATCCGCCTCCATCCAGTCT
ATTAATTGTTGCCGGGAAGCTAGAGTAAGTAGTTCGCCAGTTAATAGTTTGCGCAACGTTGTTGCCATTG
CTACAGGCATCGTGGTGTCACGCTCGTCGTTTGGTATGGCTTCATTCAGCTCCGGTTCCCAACGATCAAG
GCGAGTTACATGATCCCCCATGTTGTGCAAAAAAGCGGTTAGCTCCTTCGGTCCTCCGATCGTTGTCAGA
AGTAAGTTGGCCGCAGTGTTATCACTCATGGTTATGGCAGCACTGCATAATTCTCTTACTGTCATGCCAT
CCGTAAGATGCTTTTCTGTGACTGGTGAGTACTCAACCAAGTCATTCTGAGAATAGTGTATGCGGCGACC
GAGTTGCTCTTGCCCGGCGTCAATACGGGATAATACCGCGCCACATAGCAGAACTTTAAAAGTGCTCATC
ATTGGAAAACGTTCTTCGGGGCGAAAACTCTCAAGGATCTTACCGCTGTTGAGATCCAGTTCGATGTAAC
CCACTCGTGCACCCAACTGATCTTCAGCATCTTTTACTTTCACCAGCGTTTCTGGGTGAGCAAAAACAGG
AAGGCAAAATGCCGCAAAAAAGGGAATAAGGGCGACACGGAAATGTTGAATACTCATACTCTTCCTTTTT
CAATATTATTGAAGCATTTATCAGGGTTATTGTCTCATGAGCGGATACATATTTGAATGTATTTAGAAAA
ATAAACAAATAGGGGTTCCGCGCACATTTCCCCGAAAAGTGCCACCTGACGTC
